LOCUS       Exported 3189 bp ds-DNA circular SYN 13-MAY-2021
DEFINITION  In situ hybridization and RNAi studies in planarians.
ACCESSION   .
VERSION     .
KEYWORDS    Gsp_laminin
SOURCE      synthetic DNA construct
  ORGANISM  synthetic DNA construct
REFERENCE   1 (bases 1 to 3189)
  AUTHORS   Accorsi A, Williams MM, Ross EJ, Robb SMC, Elliott SA, Tu KC,
            Sanchez Alvarado A
  TITLE     Hands-On Classroom Activities for Exploring Regeneration and Stem
            Cell Biology with Planarians
  JOURNAL   The American Biology Teacher 79(3):208-223. Mar 2017.
REFERENCE   2 (bases 1 to 3189)
  AUTHORS   .
  TITLE     Direct Submission
  JOURNAL   Exported May 13, 2021 from SnapGene Server 1.1.58
            http://www.snapgene.com
FEATURES             Location/Qualifiers
     source          1..3189
                     /organism="synthetic DNA construct"
                     /mol_type="other DNA"
ORIGIN
        1 ggtaaatatg ggtgttccgt tattttagaa aatggaatga ttaaaaacgc aacatttaat
       61 attatcgata aacaattaat ggagaatcca aaattgttta tttataaaac tgaagaaaca
      121 atttatgtta ctcagaaagg taacgttgct gaattaagtt gtggaaattt aatgaatcca
      181 tctactactt ggtatagacc accacaatac cacatatatt caggcagtaa atatataata
      241 aaagatgttg atcgatatag ttacggaacc tattactgta cctcggaaac aacaaataca
      301 aatacggttt ccgttcgaaa agtcatttta gtgaaagaaa ttccaaaaat aaaagaaaag
      361 tcaattgagg aggaagtaaa ttatgtagaa accctctcag tacaaccagg aactgttaga
      421 tatcgatcat ctaatattgc aaaaagcaac gatatgatta tttgggaaaa cccaccagga
      481 actattttat tggatcatga aagagattta tatatacaat ccataaaaga tgatgaaaat
      541 attttctatt atagaattaa cagatatgga gattcatcta ttaataatgt agggaaattg
      601 ataatatcta ttaaaaaaca agataaatta atgaatctac agagtcctgt tatttatgga
      661 ggtgaaataa agatggattg tatcagttca accgatttca acaataatac ggctgtcatt
      721 tggaaaagaa attccgaaat tatttttcac ggaaatactt tgactatacc ttcttttaac
      781 aagaaaactt ttggcaaata tagttgtgaa gttttgcaag gaaatgaaaa acaaaaaaca
      841 cggtttttaa atttattacc cgaacaaaaa attgaatcaa aaatagaaat gacacctgaa
      901 cctggaaact tttatttata tcattcagga gctaagaagg aattacattg tgaaattgag
      961 cgagtgaata accagtggat aatgaaggca aaagatgtaa tatggacatt taataacaaa
     1021 aaaattgaaa ctattgcaaa ctcggtttta aaaagagtag atagattaga tacaaattca
     1081 gtcagtatac ttgtattgac agatattgac gaaaaacatg aaggaaatta taactgtttt
     1141 caaggatcaa ctgtacttag tgcaaaatta ttaatggaac gtagtaacat tctccttgaa
     1201 ctagctccac cactgcaaga agtggcagac aatgttaatc aaggtgctga attacactgt
     1261 cgcattgata cacagaatgt taattcaagt tcgattattt ggaaatttat tccggaaaaa
     1321 tcattaattg aaacagagtt accaatcgaa gctaaaattg aaagaccttc attaacatct
     1381 tcaacatcct ttattgtaat taacaatgtt ttgaaaagac acgaaggcac atatgtttgc
     1441 caagtcctga acaccaaagt attcggaaaa attattgtga gaaccaaacc tgtgttgact
     1501 gttaccccaa aatcgataac tataaaacct ggtagtactg ctagatttct ttgtcaatta
     1561 aatggacttg aaggcaaagt aatttggcga agaacggata gaaaaagttt gactgtgaat
     1621 agagaaaata gattaggagg tgatgcatca agtttattgg aaatcaaaga tgttacacga
     1681 gatgatcacg gaaccattta tgaatgtgtt tttaataaat taacagaatt tgtaactcta
     1741 aatgtcgaag aagaatgtga attaaatcaa cgtaaatgta aaaatgaaat ttgtattgat
     1801 gagaacaaat tttgtgatgg taaagatgac tgtggcgata attcagatga agaccgtcaa
     1861 agatgcaatg aatgtaatcc gaattcaatc cactgtgact ttcttaataa ttcaaatcca
     1921 aataaacgat gtgttataaa gcattggcaa tgcgacggaa ttgatgactg tggaaataat
     1981 ttcgatgaac taaattgtcc cgttaaaaat caaaacaggt gtattggaac acactttctt
     2041 tgtaacaaca atactttgat tcctcgttcg tattggtgtg atggtgaacc agactgttta
     2101 tctatggaag acgaaataga ttgcagcgac ccacaagtta tagagcctgt gaagcaaatg
     2161 caaatttcaa tatttacaaa ctcaacttta atcttgactt gtaaaatgtc aggacgtcca
     2221 gttccaacta tttcatggag atttaactgg gatcatttgc ctgtaaattt aaatcataat
     2281 attacaacaa caacttccaa ttgtagcatg attacaagca cattactaat aaaagatata
     2341 agtacagacc acagtggtgt atattcttgt gaaggtattt caagaagaag agtaatggca
     2401 ccagactttt ctgtatcagt ttcaaaagga ttaatatgcc agaaaccata ttataataat
     2461 gatgcttggt atccagaaat gtgtctcagg tgttattgtt caaatgttac agatgactgt
     2521 acaagtgcga caggatatat cacaaaacct gaaccaattg aaagtggaat taaaccatct
     2581 gatgcagcaa tagttaattt caaaactctt gaatattata agccagctag agaaataaca
     2641 tttgctaata tggaaaaaat gaattacttt attaatgaaa catattatca acgcttagtt
     2701 cctaatcagg attactattt tggaggtgca tttaatatgg gtggctcatg gttaaaacga
     2761 tatggctacc ctatgactta taagttaaag ttatctggag aaagcaagac ctatattcct
     2821 aatccaatgg ttatgataaa aggagaagtt gcttcaatat attattgtgg cgttaaatat
     2881 cggttgccag tttatgcttc aaatgaaaat tttgaaaata acattcgaat atttttatgg
     2941 gaaaaagatt attggtataa tgattatagt tgcacagtac ctgtttctcg aaatgatata
     3001 ataaatgttt tgaaagaagt acgactagcc ttgtttaaag taaagtattt tgttggacaa
     3061 actgattttc aaatgtccaa actttcaatg caagaagcaa tcgaaaccaa agacaagtat
     3121 tcttgggtgg gtaaaataga gaaatgtaat tgcccgttag gattttctgg actctcctgt
     3181 gaaaccaaa
//
