>Addgene plasmid #107620 | Gsp_laminin | addgene full sequence | sequence record 208375 | Addgene NGS Result
GTAAAACGACGGCCAGTCTTAAGCAAAAAACCCCTCAAGACCCGTTTAGAGGCCCCAAGGGGTTATGCTA
GGAAGTAATACGACTCACTATAGGGAGACCGGCAGATCTGATATCATCGATGAATTCGAGCTCCACCGCG
GTGGCGGCCGCTCTAGAACTAGTGGATCCACCGGTTCCATGGCTAGCGGCATTACCATCCCGCCTGAACC
TGGAAACTTTTATTTATATCATTCAGGAGCTAAGAAGGAATTACATTGTGAAATTGAGCGAGTGAATAAC
CAGTGGATAATGAAGGCAAAAGATGTAATATGGACATTTAATAACAAAAAAATTGAAACTATTGCAAACT
CGGTTTTAAAAAGAGTAGATAGATTAGATACAAATTCAGTCAGTATACTTGTATTGACAGATATTGACGA
AAAACATGAAGGAAATTATAACTGTTTTCAAGGATCAACTGTACTTAGTGCAAAATTATTAATGGAACGT
AGTAACATTCTCCTTGAACTAGCTCCACCACTGCAAGAAGTGGCAGACAATGTAAATCAAGGTGCTGAAT
TACACTGTCGCATTGATACACAGAATGTTAATTCAAGTTCAATTATTTGGAAATTTATTCCGGAAAAATC
ATTAATTGAAACAGAGTTACCAATCGAAGCTAAAATTGAAAGACCTTCATTAACATCTTCAACATCCTTT
ATTATAATTAACAATGTTTTGAAAAGGCACGAAGGCACATATGTTTGCCAAGTCCTGAACACCAAAGTAT
TCGGAAAAATTATTGTGAGAACAAAACCTGTGTTGACTGTTACCCCAAAATCGATAACTATAAAACCTGG
TAGTACTGCTAGATTTCTTTGTCAATTAAATGGACTTGAAGGCAAAGTAATTTGGCGAAGAACGGATAGA
AAAAGTTTGACTGTGAATAGAGAAAATAGATTAGGAGGTGATGCATCAAGTTTATTGGAAATCAAAGATG
TTACACGAGATGATCACGGAACCATTTATGAATGTGTTTTTAATAAATTAACAGAATTTGTAACTCTAAA
TGTCGAAGAAGAATGTGAATTAAATCAACGTAAATGTAAAAATGAAATTTGTATTGATGAGAACAAATTT
TGTGATGGTAAAGATGACTGTGGCGATAATTCAGATGAAGACCGTCAAAGATGCAATGAATGTAATCCGA
ATTCAATCCACTGTGACTTTCTTAATAATTCAAATCCAAATAAACGATGTGTTATAAAGCATTGGCAATG
CGACGGAATTGATGACTGTGGAAATAATTTCGATGAACTAAATTGTCCCGTTAAAAATCAAAACAGGTGT
ATTGGAACACACTTTCTTTGTAACAACAATACTTTGATTCCTCGTTCGTATTGGTGTGATGGTGAACCAG
ACTGTTTATCTATGGAAGACGAAATAGATTGCAGCGACCCACAAGTTATAGAGCCTGTGAAGCAAATGCA
AATTTCAATATTTACAAACTCAACTTTAATCTTGACTTGTAAAATGTCAGGACGTCCAGTTCCAACTATT
TCATGGAGATTTAACTGGGATCATTTGCCTGTAAATTTAAATCATAATATTACAACAACAACTTCCAATT
GTAGCATGATTACAAGCACATTACTAATAAAAGATATAAGTACAGACCACAGTGGTGTATATTCTTGTGA
AGGTATTTCAAGAAGAAGAGTAATGGCACCAGACTTTTCTGTATCAGTTTCAAGATTAATATGCCAGAAA
CCATATTATAATAATGATGCTTGGTATCCAGAAATGTGTCTCAGGTGTTATTGTTCAAATGTTACAGATG
ACTGTACAAGTGCGACAGGATATATCACAAAACCTGAACCAATTGAAAGTGGAATTAAACCATCTGATGC
AGCAATAGTTAATTTCAAAACTCTTGAATATTATAAGCCAGCTAGAGAAATAACATTTGCTAATATGGAA
AAAATGAATTACTTTATTAATGAAACATATTATCAACGCTTAGTTCCTAATCAGGATTACTATTTTGGAG
GTGCATTTAATATGGGTGGCTCATGGTTAAAACGATATGGCTACCCTATGACTTATAAGTTAAAGTTATC
TGGAGAAAGCAAGACCTATATTCCTAATCCAATGGTTATGATAAAAGGAGAAGTTGCTTCAATATATTAT
TGTGGCGTTAAATATCGGTTGCCAGTTTACGGGTAGAATTGGCCGGGCCCGGTACCCAATTCGCCCTATA
GTGAGTCGTATTACTTCCACATAACCCCTTGGGGCCTCTAAACGGGTCTTGAGGGGTTTTTTGAGGATCC
CCTATAGTGAGTCGTATTACATGGTCATAGCTGTTTCCTGGCAGCTCTGGCCCGTGTCTCAAAATCTCTG
ATGTTACATTGCACAAGATAAAAATATATCATCATGAACAATAAAACTGTCTGCTTACATAAACAGTAAT
ACAAGGGGTGTTATGAGCCATATTCAACGGGAAACGTCGAGGCCGCGATTAAATTCCAACATGGATGCTG
ATTTATATGGGTATAAATGGGCTCGCGATAATGTCGGGCAATCAGGTGCGACAATCTATCGCTTGTATGG
GAAGCCCGATGCGCCAGAGTTGTTTCTGAAACATGGCAAAGGTAGCGTTGCCAATGATGTTACAGATGAG
ATGGTCAGACTAAACTGGCTGACGGAATTTATGCCTCTTCCGACCATCAAGCATTTTATCCGTACTCCTG
ATGATGCATGGTTACTCACCACTGCGATCCCCGGAAAAACAGCATTCCAGGTATTAGAAGAATATCCTGA
TTCAGGTGAAAATATTGTTGATGCGCTGGCAGTGTTCCTGCGCCGGTTGCATTCGATTCCTGTTTGTAAT
TGTCCTTTTAACAGCGATCGCGTATTTCGTCTCGCTCAGGCGCAATCACGAATGAATAACGGTTTGGTTG
ATGCGAGTGATTTTGATGACGAGCGTAATGGCTGGCCTGTTGAACAAGTCTGGAAAGAAATGCATAAACT
TTTGCCATTCTCACCGGATTCAGTCGTCACTCATGGTGATTTCTCACTTGATAACCTTATTTTTGACGAG
GGGAAATTAATAGGTTGTATTGATGTTGGACGAGTCGGAATCGCAGACCGATACCAGGATCTTGCCATCC
TATGGAACTGCCTCGGTGAGTTTTCTCCTTCATTACAGAAACGGCTTTTTCAAAAATATGGTATTGATAA
TCCTGATATGAATAAATTGCAGTTTCATTTGATGCTCGATGAGTTTTTCTAATCAGAATTGGTTAATTGG
TTGTAACACTGGCAGAGCATTACGCTGACTTGACGGGACGGCGCAAGCTCATGACCAAAATCCCTTAACG
TGAGTTACGCGTCGTTCCACTGAGCGTCAGACCCCGTAGAAAAGATCAAAGGATCTTCTTGAGATCCTTT
TTTTCTGCGCGTAATCTGCTGCTTGCAAACAAAAAAACCACCGCTACCAGCGGTGGTTTGTTTGCCGGAT
CAAGAGCTACCAACTCTTTTTCCGAAGGTAACTGGCTTCAGCAGAGCGCAGATACCAAATACTGTTCTTC
TAGTGTAGCCGTAGTTAGGCCACCACTTCAAGAACTCTGTAGCACCGCCTACATACCTCGCTCTGCTAAT
CCTGTTACCAGTGGCTGCTGCCAGTGGCGATAAGTCGTGTCTTACCGGGTTGGACTCAAGACGATAGTTA
CCGGATAAGGCGCAGCGGTCGGGCTGAACGGGGGGTTCGTGCACACAGCCCAGCTTGGAGCGAACGACCT
ACACCGAACTGAGATACCTACAGCGTGAGCTATGAGAAAGCGCCACGCTTCCCGAAGGGAGAAAGGCGGA
CAGGTATCCGGTAAGCGGCAGGGTCGGAACAGGAGAGCGCACGAGGGAGCTTCCAGGGGGAAACGCCTGG
TATCTTTATAGTCCTGTCGGGTTTCGCCACCTCTGACTTGAGCGTCGATTTTTGTGATGCTCGTCAGGGG
GGCGGAGCCTATGGAAAAACGCCAGCAACGCGGCCTTTTTACGGTTCCTGGCCTTTTGCTGGCCTTTTGC
TCACATGTTCTTTCCTGCGTTATCCCCTGATTCTGTGGATAACCGTATTACCGCCTTTGAGTGAGCTGAT
ACCGCTCGCCGCAGCCGAACGACCGAGCGCAGCGAGTCAGTGAGCGAGGAAGCGGAAGAGCGCCCAATAC
GCAAACCGCCTCTCCCCGCGCGTTGGCCGATTCATTAATGCAGCTGGCACGACAGGTTTCCCGACTGGAA
AGCGGGCAGTGAGCGCAACGCAATTAATACGCGTACCGCTAGCCAGGAAGAGTTTGTAGAAACGCAAAAA
GGCCATCCGTCAGGATGGCCTTCTGCTTAGTTTGATGCCTGGCAGTTTATGGCGGGCGTCCTGCCCGCCA
CCCTCCGGGCCGTTGCTTCACAACGTTCAAATCCGCTCCCGGCGGATTTGTCCTACTCAGGAGAGCGTTC
ACCGACAAACAACAGATAAAACGAAAGGCCCAGTCTTCCGACTGAGCCTTTCGTTTTATTTGATGCCTGG
CAGTTCCCTACTCTCGCGTTAACGCTAGCATGGATGTTTTCCCAGTCACGACGTT
Features (pLannotate 1.2.2; 12 found; start..end, strand, type, name):
     24..71      -  terminator     T7 terminator: transcription terminator for bacteriophage T7 RNA polymerase
     76..94      +  promoter       T7 promoter: promoter for bacteriophage T7 RNA polymerase
    128..174     +  misc_feature   MCS (fragment): pBluescript multiple cloning site
   2235..2253    -  promoter       T7 promoter: promoter for bacteriophage T7 RNA polymerase
   2260..2303    +  terminator     T7 terminator (fragment): transcription terminator for bacteriophage T7 RNA polymerase
   2311..2329    -  promoter       T7 promoter: promoter for bacteriophage T7 RNA polymerase
   2463..3272    +  CDS            KanR: aminoglycoside phosphotransferase; aph(3')-Ia; confers resistance to kanamycin in bacteria or G418 (Geneticin®) in eukaryotes
   3419..4007    +  rep_origin     ori: high-copy-number ColE1/pMB1/pBR322/pUC origin of replication
   4190..4282    +  CDS            lacI (fragment): lac repressor; lacI; The lac repressor binds to the lac operator to inhibit transcription in E. coli. This inhibition can be relieved by adding lactose or isopropyl-β-D-thiogalactopyranoside (IPTG).
   4337..4364    -  terminator     rrnB T2 terminator: transcription terminator T2 from the E. coli rrnB gene
   4496..4539    +  terminator     rrnB T1 terminator: Escherichia coli rrnB; transcription terminator T1 from the E. coli rrnB gene
   4586..17      -  CDS            lacZα (fragment) (across the origin): LacZα fragment of β-galactosidase; lacZ fragment
