[The description below was written by a language model from this plasmid's Addgene catalogue record, the feature table of its GenBank file and pLannotate feature annotations shown in this document.]
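Description:
Gsp_laminin is a bacterial plasmid built on the pPR-T4P backbone and intended as a template for in situ hybridization probes and RNAi reagents in planarian studies; the associated work concerns classroom activities on regeneration and stem cell biology. It is maintained in E. coli through a high-copy ColE1/pUC-type origin and selected with kanamycin via an aph(3')-Ia (KanR) gene. Remnants of earlier vector history, including short lacI and lacZα fragments, a partial pBluescript polylinker, and rrnB T1 and T2 terminators, are also annotated but have no evident role in the payload.

The functional core is a laminin gene fragment inserted by ligation-independent cloning between opposing T7 promoters, each backed by an outward-lying T7 terminator. In the sequenced plasmid, a forward T7 promoter sits upstream of an unannotated stretch of roughly 2 kb, which presumably holds the insert, and a reverse-oriented T7 promoter faces back into it from the other side. A third T7 promoter lies just beyond the downstream terminator fragment. This convergent arrangement allows both strands to be transcribed by T7 RNA polymerase, yielding double-stranded RNA for gene knockdown, while transcription of a single strand provides riboprobes for expression analysis.

The records are not fully consistent. The catalogue lists the insert as 3189 bp on a 2636 bp backbone, the held GenBank file is an unannotated 3189 bp circular record, and the full sequencing result is 4,605 nt, which implies an insert nearer 2 kb. The species is recorded as Giardia sp., which sits oddly with the stated planarian purpose. The exact insert boundaries and source organism are therefore uncertain from the record.
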