Addgene plasmid #107620: Gsp_laminin
Purpose: In situ hybridization and RNAi studies in planarians
Depositing lab: Alejandro Sánchez. Depositing organization: Stowers Institute for Medical Research. Publication: Hands-On Classroom Activities for Exploring Regeneration and Stem Cell Biology with Planarians. Accorsi A, Williams MM, Ross EJ, Robb SMC, Elliott SA, Tu KC, Sanchez Alvarado A. The American Biology Teacher 79(3):208-223. Mar 2017. 10.1525/abt.2017.79.3.208.
Backbone
  Vector backbone: pPR-T4P
  Backbone size w/o insert (bp): 2636
  Vector type: RNAi ; In situ hybridization
Growth in bacteria
  Bacterial resistance: Kanamycin, 50 μg/mL
  Growth temperature: 37°C
  Growth strain: DH5alpha
  Copy number: Unknown
Gene/Insert
  Gene/Insert name: laminin
  Species: Giardia sp.
  Insert size (bp): 3189
  Cloning method: Ligation Independent Cloning
Terms and licenses: Academic/Nonprofit Terms; Industry Terms: Not Available to Industry
How to cite: Gsp_laminin was a gift from Alejandro Sánchez (Addgene plasmid # 107620 ; http://n2t.net/addgene:107620 ; RRID:Addgene_107620)
